>Addgene plasmid #118189 | lentiSAMv2 GLIS3 TSS-guide2 | addgene full sequence | sequence record 240374 | Addgene NGS Result
GTTTTAGAGCTAGGCCAACATGAGGATCACCCATGTCTGCAGGGCCTAGCAAGTTAAAATAAGGCTAGTC
CGTTATCAACTTGGCCAACATGAGGATCACCCATGTCTGCAGGGCCAAGTGGCACCGAGTCGGTGCTTTT
TTTGGATCCTAGGTCTTGAAAGGAGTGGGAATTGGCTCCGGTGCCCGTCAGTGGGCAGAGCGCACATCGC
CCACAGTCCCCGAGAAGTTGGGGGGAGGGGTCGGCAATTGATCCGGTGCCTAGAGAAGGTGGCGCGGGGT
AAACTGGGAAAGTGATGTCGTGTACTGGCTCCGCCTTTTTCCCGAGGGTGGGGGAGAACCGTATATAAGT
GCAGTAGTCGCCGTGAACGTTCTTTTTCGCAACGGGTTTGCCGCCAGAACACAGGCGTACGGCCACCATG
AAAAGGCCGGCGGCCACGAAAAAGGCCGGCCAGGCAAAAAAGAAAAAGGACAAGAAGTACAGCATCGGCC
TGGCCATCGGCACCAACTCTGTGGGCTGGGCCGTGATCACCGACGAGTACAAGGTGCCCAGCAAGAAATT
CAAGGTGCTGGGCAACACCGACCGGCACAGCATCAAGAAGAACCTGATCGGAGCCCTGCTGTTCGACAGC
GGCGAAACAGCCGAGGCCACCCGGCTGAAGAGAACCGCCAGAAGAAGATACACCAGACGGAAGAACCGGA
TCTGCTATCTGCAAGAGATCTTCAGCAACGAGATGGCCAAGGTGGACGACAGCTTCTTCCACAGACTGGA
AGAGTCCTTCCTGGTGGAAGAGGATAAGAAGCACGAGCGGCACCCCATCTTCGGCAACATCGTGGACGAG
GTGGCCTACCACGAGAAGTACCCCACCATCTACCACCTGAGAAAGAAACTGGTGGACAGCACCGACAAGG
CCGACCTGCGGCTGATCTATCTGGCCCTGGCCCACATGATCAAGTTCCGGGGCCACTTCCTGATCGAGGG
CGACCTGAACCCCGACAACAGCGACGTGGACAAGCTGTTCATCCAGCTGGTGCAGACCTACAACCAGCTG
TTCGAGGAAAACCCCATCAACGCCAGCGGCGTGGACGCCAAGGCCATCCTGTCTGCCAGACTGAGCAAGA
GCAGACGGCTGGAAAATCTGATCGCCCAGCTGCCCGGCGAGAAGAAGAATGGCCTGTTCGGCAACCTGAT
TGCCCTGAGCCTGGGCCTGACCCCCAACTTCAAGAGCAACTTCGACCTGGCCGAGGATGCCAAACTGCAG
CTGAGCAAGGACACCTACGACGACGACCTGGACAACCTGCTGGCCCAGATCGGCGACCAGTACGCCGACC
TGTTTCTGGCCGCCAAGAACCTGTCCGACGCCATCCTGCTGAGCGACATCCTGAGAGTGAACACCGAGAT
CACCAAGGCCCCCCTGAGCGCCTCTATGATCAAGAGATACGACGAGCACCACCAGGACCTGACCCTGCTG
AAAGCTCTCGTGCGGCAGCAGCTGCCTGAGAAGTACAAAGAGATTTTCTTCGACCAGAGCAAGAACGGCT
ACGCCGGCTACATTGACGGCGGAGCCAGCCAGGAAGAGTTCTACAAGTTCATCAAGCCCATCCTGGAAAA
GATGGACGGCACCGAGGAACTGCTCGTGAAGCTGAACAGAGAGGACCTGCTGCGGAAGCAGCGGACCTTC
GACAACGGCAGCATCCCCCACCAGATCCACCTGGGAGAGCTGCACGCCATTCTGCGGCGGCAGGAAGATT
TTTACCCATTCCTGAAGGACAACCGGGAAAAGATCGAGAAGATCCTGACCTTCCGCATCCCCTACTACGT
GGGCCCTCTGGCCAGGGGAAACAGCAGATTCGCCTGGATGACCAGAAAGAGCGAGGAAACCATCACCCCC
TGGAACTTCGAGGAAGTGGTGGACAAGGGCGCTTCCGCCCAGAGCTTCATCGAGCGGATGACCAACTTCG
ATAAGAACCTGCCCAACGAGAAGGTGCTGCCCAAGCACAGCCTGCTGTACGAGTACTTCACCGTGTATAA
CGAGCTGACCAAAGTGAAATACGTGACCGAGGGAATGAGAAAGCCCGCCTTCCTGAGCGGCGAGCAGAAA
AAGGCCATCGTGGACCTGCTGTTCAAGACCAACCGGAAAGTGACCGTGAAGCAGCTGAAAGAGGACTACT
TCAAGAAAATCGAGTGCTTCGACTCCGTGGAAATCTCCGGCGTGGAAGATCGGTTCAACGCCTCCCTGGG
CACATACCACGATCTGCTGAAAATTATCAAGGACAAGGACTTCCTGGACAATGAGGAAAACGAGGACATT
CTGGAAGATATCGTGCTGACCCTGACACTGTTTGAGGACAGAGAGATGATCGAGGAACGGCTGAAAACCT
ATGCCCACCTGTTCGACGACAAAGTGATGAAGCAGCTGAAGCGGCGGAGATACACCGGCTGGGGCAGGCT
GAGCCGGAAGCTGATCAACGGCATCCGGGACAAGCAGTCCGGCAAGACAATCCTGGATTTCCTGAAGTCC
GACGGCTTCGCCAACAGAAACTTCATGCAGCTGATCCACGACGACAGCCTGACCTTTAAAGAGGACATCC
AGAAAGCCCAGGTGTCCGGCCAGGGCGATAGCCTGCACGAGCACATTGCCAATCTGGCCGGCAGCCCCGC
CATTAAGAAGGGCATCCTGCAGACAGTGAAGGTGGTGGACGAGCTCGTGAAAGTGATGGGCCGGCACAAG
CCCGAGAACATCGTGATCGAAATGGCCAGAGAGAACCAGACCACCCAGAAGGGACAGAAGAACAGCCGCG
AGAGAATGAAGCGGATCGAAGAGGGCATCAAAGAGCTGGGCAGCCAGATCCTGAAAGAACACCCCGTGGA
AAACACCCAGCTGCAGAACGAGAAGCTGTACCTGTACTACCTGCAGAATGGGCGGGATATGTACGTGGAC
CAGGAACTGGACATCAACCGGCTGTCCGACTACGATGTGGACCACATCGTGCCTCAGAGCTTTCTGAAGG
ACGACTCCATCGACAACAAGGTGCTGACCAGAAGCGACAAGGCCCGGGGCAAGAGCGACAACGTGCCCTC
CGAAGAGGTCGTGAAGAAGATGAAGAACTACTGGCGGCAGCTGCTGAACGCCAAGCTGATTACCCAGAGA
AAGTTCGACAATCTGACCAAGGCCGAGAGAGGCGGCCTGAGCGAACTGGATAAGGCCGGCTTCATCAAGA
GACAGCTGGTGGAAACCCGGCAGATCACAAAGCACGTGGCACAGATCCTGGACTCCCGGATGAACACTAA
GTACGACGAGAATGACAAGCTGATCCGGGAAGTGAAAGTGATCACCCTGAAGTCCAAGCTGGTGTCCGAT
TTCCGGAAGGATTTCCAGTTTTACAAAGTGCGCGAGATCAACAACTACCACCACGCCCACGACGCCTACC
TGAACGCCGTCGTGGGAACCGCCCTGATCAAAAAGTACCCTAAGCTGGAAAGCGAGTTCGTGTACGGCGA
CTACAAGGTGTACGACGTGCGGAAGATGATCGCCAAGAGCGAGCAGGAAATCGGCAAGGCTACCGCCAAG
TACTTCTTCTACAGCAACATCATGAACTTTTTCAAGACCGAGATTACCCTGGCCAACGGCGAGATCCGGA
AGCGGCCTCTGATCGAGACAAACGGCGAAACCGGGGAGATCGTGTGGGATAAGGGCCGGGATTTTGCCAC
CGTGCGGAAAGTGCTGAGCATGCCCCAAGTGAATATCGTGAAAAAGACCGAGGTGCAGACAGGCGGCTTC
AGCAAAGAGTCTATCCTGCCCAAGAGGAACAGCGATAAGCTGATCGCCAGAAAGAAGGACTGGGACCCTA
AGAAGTACGGCGGCTTCGACAGCCCCACCGTGGCCTATTCTGTGCTGGTGGTGGCCAAAGTGGAAAAGGG
CAAGTCCAAGAAACTGAAGAGTGTGAAAGAGCTGCTGGGGATCACCATCATGGAAAGAAGCAGCTTCGAG
AAGAATCCCATCGACTTTCTGGAAGCCAAGGGCTACAAAGAAGTGAAAAAGGACCTGATCATCAAGCTGC
CTAAGTACTCCCTGTTCGAGCTGGAAAACGGCCGGAAGAGAATGCTGGCCTCTGCCGGCGAACTGCAGAA
GGGAAACGAACTGGCCCTGCCCTCCAAATATGTGAACTTCCTGTACCTGGCCAGCCACTATGAGAAGCTG
AAGGGCTCCCCCGAGGATAATGAGCAGAAACAGCTGTTTGTGGAACAGCACAAGCACTACCTGGACGAGA
TCATCGAGCAGATCAGCGAGTTCTCCAAGAGAGTGATCCTGGCCGACGCTAATCTGGACAAAGTGCTGTC
CGCCTACAACAAGCACCGGGATAAGCCCATCAGAGAGCAGGCCGAGAATATCATCCACCTGTTTACCCTG
ACCAATCTGGGAGCCCCTGCCGCCTTCAAGTACTTTGACACCACCATCGACCGGAAGAGGTACACCAGCA
CCAAAGAGGTGCTGGACGCCACCCTGATCCACCAGAGCATCACCGGCCTGTACGAGACACGGATCGACCT
GTCTCAGCTGGGAGGCGACAGCGCTGGAGGAGGTGGAAGCGGAGGAGGAGGAAGCGGAGGAGGAGGTAGC
GGACCTAAGAAAAAGAGGAAGGTGGCGGCCGCTGGATCCGGACGGGCTGACGCATTGGACGATTTTGATC
TGGATATGCTGGGAAGTGACGCCCTCGATGATTTTGACCTTGACATGCTTGGTTCGGATGCCCTTGATGA
CTTTGACCTCGACATGCTCGGCAGTGACGCCCTTGATGATTTCGACCTGGACATGCTGATTAACTGTACA
GGCAGTGGAGAGGGCAGAGGAAGTCTGCTAACATGCGGTGACGTCGAGGAGAATCCTGGCCCAATGGCCA
AGCCTTTGTCTCAAGAAGAATCCACCCTCATTGAAAGAGCAACGGCTACAATCAACAGCATCCCCATCTC
TGAAGACTACAGCGTCGCCAGCGCAGCTCTCTCTAGCGACGGCCGCATCTTCACTGGTGTCAATGTATAT
CATTTTACTGGGGGACCTTGTGCAGAACTCGTGGTGCTGGGCACTGCTGCTGCTGCGGCAGCTGGCAACC
TGACTTGTATCGTCGCGATCGGAAATGAGAACAGGGGCATCTTGAGCCCCTGCGGACGGTGCCGACAGGT
GCTTCTCGATCTGCATCCTGGGATCAAAGCCATAGTGAAGGACAGTGATGGACAGCCGACGGCAGTTGGG
ATTCGTGAATTGCTGCCCTCTGGTTATGTGTGGGAGGGCTAAGAATTCGATATCAAGCTTATCGGTAATC
AACCTCTGGATTACAAAATTTGTGAAAGATTGACTGGTATTCTTAACTATGTTGCTCCTTTTACGCTATG
TGGATACGCTGCTTTAATGCCTTTGTATCATGCTATTGCTTCCCGTATGGCTTTCATTTTCTCCTCCTTG
TATAAATCCTGGTTGCTGTCTCTTTATGAGGAGTTGTGGCCCGTTGTCAGGCAACGTGGCGTGGTGTGCA
CTGTGTTTGCTGACGCAACCCCCACTGGTTGGGGCATTGCCACCACCTGTCAGCTCCTTTCCGGGACTTT
CGCTTTCCCCCTCCCTATTGCCACGGCGGAACTCATCGCCGCCTGCCTTGCCCGCTGCTGGACAGGGGCT
CGGCTGTTGGGCACTGACAATTCCGTGGTGTTGTCGGGGAAATCATCGTCCTTTCCTTGGCTGCTCGCCT
GTGTTGCCACCTGGATTCTGCGCGGGACGTCCTTCTGCTACGTCCCTTCGGCCCTCAATCCAGCGGACCT
TCCTTCCCGCGGCCTGCTGCCGGCTCTGCGGCCTCTTCCGCGTCTTCGCCTTCGCCCTCAGACGAGTCGG
ATCTCCCTTTGGGCCGCCTCCCCGCATCGATACCGTCGACCTCGAGACCTAGAAAAACATGGAGCAATCA
CAAGTAGCAATACAGCAGCTACCAATGCTGATTGTGCCTGGCTAGAAGCACAAGAGGAGGAGGAGGTGGG
TTTTCCAGTCACACCTCAGGTACCTTTAAGACCAATGACTTACAAGGCAGCTGTAGATCTTAGCCACTTT
TTAAAAGAAAAGGGGGGACTGGAAGGGCTAATTCACTCCCAACGAAGACAAGATATCCTTGATCTGTGGA
TCTACCACACACAAGGCTACTTCCCTGATTGGCAGAACTACACACCAGGGCCAGGGATCAGATATCCACT
GACCTTTGGATGGTGCTACAAGCTAGTACCAGTTGAGCAAGAGAAGGTAGAAGAAGCCAATGAAGGAGAG
AACACCCGCTTGTTACACCCTGTGAGCCTGCATGGGATGGATGACCCGGAGAGAGAAGTATTAGAGTGGA
GGTTTGACAGCCGCCTAGCATTTCATCACATGGCCCGAGAGCTGCATCCGGACTGTACTGGGTCTCTCTG
GTTAGACCAGATCTGAGCCTGGGAGCTCTCTGGCTAACTAGGGAACCCACTGCTTAAGCCTCAATAAAGC
TTGCCTTGAGTGCTTCAAGTAGTGTGTGCCCGTCTGTTGTGTGACTCTGGTAACTAGAGATCCCTCAGAC
CCTTTTAGTCAGTGTGGAAAATCTCTAGCAGGGCCCGTTTAAACCCGCTGATCAGCCTCGACTGTGCCTT
CTAGTTGCCAGCCATCTGTTGTTTGCCCCTCCCCCGTGCCTTCCTTGACCCTGGAAGGTGCCACTCCCAC
TGTCCTTTCCTAATAAAATGAGGAAATTGCATCGCATTGTCTGAGTAGGTGTCATTCTATTCTGGGGGGT
GGGGTGGGGCAGGACAGCAAGGGGGAGGATTGGGAAGACAATAGCAGGCATGCTGGGGATGCGGTGGGCT
CTATGGCTTCTGAGGCGGAAAGAACCAGCTGGGGCTCTAGGGGGTATCCCC
[124 nt withheld, positions 6912-7035]
C
[91 nt withheld, positions 7037-7127]
A
[49 nt withheld, positions 7129-7177]
CCTTTGACGTTGGAGTCCACGTTCTTT
[37 nt withheld, positions 7205-7241]
ACCCTATCTCGGTCTATTCTTTTGATTTATAAGGGATTTTGCCGATTTCGGCCTATTGGTTAAAAAATGA
GCTGATTTAACAAAAATTTAACGCGAATTAATTCTGTGGAATGTGTGTCAGTTAGGGTGTGGAAAGTCCC
CAGGCTCCCCAGCAGGCAGAAGTATGCAAAGCATGCATCTCAATTAGTCAGCAACCAGGTGTGGAAAGTC
CCCAGGCTCCCCAGCAGGCAGAAGTATGCAAAGCATGCATCTCAATTAGTCAGCAACCATAGTCCCGCCC
CTAACTCCGCCCATCCCGCCCCTAACTCCGCCCAGTTCCGCCCATTCTCCGCCCCATGGCTGACTAATTT
TTTTTATTTATGCAGAGGCCGAGGCCGCCTCTGCCTCTGAGCTATTCCAGAAGTAGTGAGGAGGCTTTTT
TGGAGGCCTAGGCTTTTGCAAAAAGCTCCCGGGAGCTTGTATATCCATTTTCGGATCTGATCAGCACGTG
TTGACAATTAATCATCGGCATAGTATATCGGCATAGTATAATACGACAAGGTGAGGAACTAAACCATGGC
CAAGTTGACCAGTGCCGTTCCGGTGCTCACCGCGCGCGACGTCGCCGGAGCGGTCGAGTTCTGGACCGAC
CGGCTCGGGTTCTCCCGGGACTTCGTGGAGGACGACTTCGCCGGTGTGGTCCGGGACGACGTGACCCTGT
TCATCAGCGCGGTCCAGGACCAGGTGGTGCCGGACAACACCCTGGCCTGGGTGTGGGTGCGCGGCCTGGA
CGAGCTGTACGCCGAGTGGTCGGAGGTCGTGTCCACGAACTTCCGGGACGCCTCCGGGCCGGCCATGACC
GAGATCGGCGAGCAGCCGTGGGGGCGGGAGTTCGCCCTGCGCGACCCGGCCGGCAACTGCGTGCACTTCG
TGGCCGAGGAGCAGGACTGACACGTGCTACGAGATTTCGATTCCACCGCCGCCTTCTATGAAAGGTTGGG
CTTCGGAATCGTTTTCCGGGACGCCGGCTGGATGATCCTCCAGCGCGGGGATCTCATGCTGGAGTTCTTC
GCCCACCCCAACTTGTTTATTGCAGCTTATAATGGTTACAAATAAAGCAATAGCATCACAAATTTCACAA
ATAAAGCATTTTTTTCACTGCATTCTAGTTGTGGTTTGTCCAAACTCATCAATGTATCTTATCATGTCTG
TATACCGTCGACCTCTAGCTAGAGCTTGGCGTAATCATGGTCATAGCTGTTTCCTGTGTGAAATTGTTAT
CCGCTCACAATTCCACACAACATACGAGCCGGAAGCATAAAGTGTAAAGCCTGGGGTGCCTAATGAGTGA
GCTAACTCACATTAATTGCGTTGCGCTCACTGCCCGCTTTCCAGTCGGGAAACCTGTCGTGCCAGCTGCA
TTAATGAATCGGCCAACGCGCGGGGAGAGGCGGTTTGCGTATTGGGCGCTCTTCCGCTTCCTCGCTCACT
GACTCGCTGCGCTCGGTCGTTCGGCTGCGGCGAGCGGTATCAGCTCACTCAAAGGCGGTAATACGGTTAT
CCACAGAATCAGGGGATAACGCAGGAAAGAACATGTGAGCAAAAGGCCAGCAAAAGGCCAGGAACCGTAA
AAAGGCCGCGTTGCTGGCGTTTTTCCATAGGCTCCGCCCCCCTGACGAGCATCACAAAAATCGACGCTCA
AGTCAGAGGTGGCGAAACCCGACAGGACTATAAAGATACCAGGCGTTTCCCCCTGGAAGCTCCCTCGTGC
GCTCTCCTGTTCCGACCCTGCCGCTTACCGGATACCTGTCCGCCTTTCTCCCTTCGGGAAGCGTGGCGCT
TTCTCATAGCTCACGCTGTAGGTATCTCAGTTCGGTGTAGGTCGTTCGCTCCAAGCTGGGCTGTGTGCAC
GAACCCCCCGTTCAGCCCGACCGCTGCGCCTTATCCGGTAACTATCGTCTTGAGTCCAACCCGGTAAGAC
ACGACTTATCGCCACTGGCAGCAGCCACTGGTAACAGGATTAGCAGAGCGAGGTATGTAGGCGGTGCTAC
AGAGTTCTTGAAGTGGTGGCCTAACTACGGCTACACTAGAAGAACAGTATTTGGTATCTGCGCTCTGCTG
AAGCCAGTTACCTTCGGAAAAAGAGTTGGTAGCTCTTGATCCGGCAAACAAACCACCGCTGGTAGCGGTG
GTTTTTTTGTTTGCAAGCAGCAGATTACGCGCAGAAAAAAAGGATCTCAAGAAGATCCTTTGATCTTTTC
TACGGGGTCTGACGCTCAGTGGAACGAAAACTCACGTTAAGGGATTTTGGTCATGAGATTATCAAAAAGG
ATCTTCACCTAGATCCTTTTAAATTAAAAATGAAGTTTTAAATCAATCTAAAGTATATATGAGTAAACTT
GGTCTGACAGTTACCAATGCTTAATCAGTGAGGCACCTATCTCAGCGATCTGTCTATTTCGTTCATCCAT
AGTTGCCTGACTCCCCGTCGTGTAGATAACTACGATACGGGAGGGCTTACCATCTGGCCCCAGTGCTGCA
ATGATACCGCGAGACCCACGCTCACCGGCTCCAGATTTATCAGCAATAAACCAGCCAGCCGGAAGGGCCG
AGCGCAGAAGTGGTCCTGCAACTTTATCCGCCTCCATCCAGTCTATTAATTGTTGCCGGGAAGCTAGAGT
AAGTAGTTCGCCAGTTAATAGTTTGCGCAACGTTGTTGCCATTGCTACAGGCATCGTGGTGTCACGCTCG
TCGTTTGGTATGGCTTCATTCAGCTCCGGTTCCCAACGATCAAGGCGAGTTACATGATCCCCCATGTTGT
GCAAAAAAGCGGTTAGCTCCTTCGGTCCTCCGATCGTTGTCAGAAGTAAGTTGGCCGCAGTGTTATCACT
CATGGTTATGGCAGCACTGCATAATTCTCTTACTGTCATGCCATCCGTAAGATGCTTTTCTGTGACTGGT
GAGTACTCAACCAAGTCATTCTGAGAATAGTGTATGCGGCGACCGAGTTGCTCTTGCCCGGCGTCAATAC
GGGATAATACCGCGCCACATAGCAGAACTTTAAAAGTGCTCATCATTGGAAAACGTTCTTCGGGGCGAAA
ACTCTCAAGGATCTTACCGCTGTTGAGATCCAGTTCGATGTAACCCACTCGTGCACCCAACTGATCTTCA
GCATCTTTTACTTTCACCAGCGTTTCTGGGTGAGCAAAAACAGGAAGGCAAAATGCCGCAAAAAAGGGAA
TAAGGGCGACACGGAAATGTTGAATACTCATACTCTTCCTTTTTCAATATTATTGAAGCATTTATCAGGG
TTATTGTCTCATGAGCGGATACATATTTGAATGTATTTAGAAAAATAAACAAATAGGGGTTCCGCGCACA
TTTCCCCGAAAAGTGCCACCTGACGTCGACGGATCGGGAGATCTCCCGATCCCCTATGGTGCACTCTCAG
TACAATCTGCTCTGATGCCGCATAGTTAAGCCAGTATCTGCTCCCTGCTTGTGTGTTGGAGGTCGCTGAG
TAGTGCGCGAGCAAAATTTAAGCTACAACAAGGCAAGGCTTGACCGACAATTGCATGAAGAATCTGCTTA
GGGTTAGGCGTTTTGCGCTGCTTCGCGATGTACGGGCCAGATATACGCGTTGACATTGATTATTGACTAG
TTATTAATAGTAATCAATTACGGGGTCATTAGTTCATAGCCCATATATGGAGTTCCGCGTTACATAACTT
ACGGTAAATGGCCCGCCTGGCTGACCGCCCAACGACCCCCGCCCATTGACGTCAATAATGACGTATGTTC
CCATAGTAACGCCAATAGGGACTTTCCATTGACGTCAATGGGTGGAGTATTTACGGTAAACTGCCCACTT
GGCAGTACATCAAGTGTATCATATGCCAAGTACGCCCCCTATTGACGTCAATGACGGTAAATGGCCCGCC
TGGCATTATGCCCAGTACATGACCTTATGGGACTTTCCTACTTGGCAGTACATCTACGTATTAGTCATCG
CTATTACCATGGTGATGCGGTTTTGGCAGTACATCAATGGGCGTGGATAGCGGTTTGACTCACGGGGATT
TCCAAGTCTCCACCCCATTGACGTCAATGGGAGTTTGTTTTGGCACCAAAATCAACGGGACTTTCCAAAA
TGTCGTAACAACTCCGCCCCATTGACGCAAATGGGCGGTAGGCGTGTACGGTGGGAGGTCTATATAAGCA
GCGCGTTTTGCCTGTACTGGGTCTCTCTGGTTAGACCAGATCTGAGCCTGGGAGCTCTCTGGCTAACTAG
GGAACCCACTGCTTAAGCCTCAATAAAGCTTGCCTTGAGTGCTTCAAGTAGTGTGTGCCCGTCTGTTGTG
TGACTCTGGTAACTAGAGATCCCTCAGACCCTTTTAGTCAGTGTGGAAAATCTCTAGCAGTGGCGCCCGA
ACAGGGACTTGAAAGCGAAAGGGAAACCAGAGGAGCTCTCTCGACGCAGGACTCGGCTTGCTGAAGCGCG
CACGGCAAGAGGCGAGGGGCGGCGACTGGTGAGTACGCCAAAAATTTTGACTAGCGGAGGCTAGAAGGAG
AGAGATGGGTGCGAGAGCGTCAGTATTAAGCGGGGGAGAATTAGATCGCGATGGGAAAAAATTCGGTTAA
GGCCAGGGGGAAAGAAAAAATATAAATTAAAACATATAGTATGGGCAAGCAGGGAGCTAGAACGATTCGC
AGTTAATCCTGGCCTGTTAGAAACATCAGAAGGCTGTAGACAAATACTGGGACAGCTACAACCATCCCTT
CAGACAGGATCAGAAGAACTTAGATCATTATATAATACAGTAGCAACCCTCTATTGTGTGCATCAAAGGA
TAGAGATAAAAGACACCAAGGAAGCTTTAGACAAGATAGAGGAAGAGCAAAACAAAAGTAAGACCACCGC
ACAGCAAGCGGCCGCTGATCTTCAGACCTGGAGGAGGAGATATGAGGGACAATTGGAGAAGTGAATTATA
TAAATATAAAGTAGTAAAAATTGAACCATTAGGAGTAGCACCCACCAAGGCAAAGAGAAGAGTGGTGCAG
AGAGAAAAAAGAGCAGTGGGAATAGGAGCTTTGTTCCTTGGGTTCTTGGGAGCAGCAGGAAGCACTATGG
GCGCAGCGTCAATGACGCTGACGGTACAGGCCAGACAATTATTGTCTGGTATAGTGCAGCAGCAGAACAA
TTTGCTGAGGGCTATTGAGGCGCAACAGCATCTGTTGCAACTCACAGTCTGGGGCATCAAGCAGCTCCAG
GCAAGAATCCTGGCTGTGGAAAGATACCTAAAGGATCAACAGCTCCTGGGGATTTGGGGTTGCTCTGGAA
AACTCATTTGCACCACTGCTGTGCCTTGGAATGCTAGTTGGAGTAATAAATCTCTGGAACAGATTTGGAA
TCACACGACCTGGATGGAGTGGGACAGAGAAATTAACAATTACACAAGCTTAATACACTCCTTAATTGAA
GAATCGCAAAACCAGCAAGAAAAGAATGAACAAGAATTATTGGAATTAGATAAATGGGCAAGTTTGTGGA
ATTGGTTTAACATAACAAATTGGCTGTGGTATATAAAATTATTCATAATGATAGTAGGAGGCTTGGTAGG
TTTAAGAATAGTTTTTGCTGTACTTTCTATAGTGAATAGAGTTAGGCAGGGATATTCACCATTATCGTTT
CAGACCCACCTCCCAACCCCGAGGGGACCCGACAGGCCCGAAGGAATAGAAGAAGAAGGTGGAGAGAGAG
ACAGAGACAGATCCATTCGATTAGTGAACGGATCGGCACTGCGTGCGCCAATTCTGCAGACAAATGGCAG
TATTCATCCACAATTTTAAAAGAAAAGGGGGGATTGGGGGGTACAGTGCAGGGGAAAGAATAGTAGACAT
AATAGCAACAGACATACAAACTAAAGAATTACAAAAACAAATTACAAAAATTCAAAATTTTCGGGTTTAT
TACAGGGACAGCAGAGATCCAGTTTGGTTAATTAGCTAGCGAGGGCCTATTTCCCATGATTCCTTCATAT
TTGCATATACGATACAAGGCTGTTAGAGAGATAATTGGAATTAATTTGACTGTAAACACAAAGATATTAG
TACAAAATACGTGACGTAGAAAGTAATAATTTCTTGGGTAGTTTGCAGTTTTAAAATTATGTTTTAAAAT
GGACTATCATATGCTTACCGTAACTTGAAAGTATTTCGATTTCTTGGCTTTATATATCTTGTGGAAAGGA
CGAAACACCGCACTAGGCTGGCCAATTCGA
Features (pLannotate 1.2.2; 38 found; start..end, strand, type, name):
     18..36      +  misc_RNA       MS2 stem loop: stem loop that binds the bacteriophage MS2 coat protein
     47..83      +  misc_RNA       gRNA scaffold (fragment): guide RNA scaffold for the Streptococcus pyogenes CRISPR/Cas9 system
     88..106     +  misc_RNA       MS2 stem loop: stem loop that binds the bacteriophage MS2 coat protein
    117..136     +  misc_RNA       gRNA scaffold (fragment): guide RNA scaffold for the Streptococcus pyogenes CRISPR/Cas9 system
    149..167     +  CDS            small t antigen (fragment): SV40 (simian virus 40) small t antigen
    193..404     +  promoter       EF-1α core promoter: core promoter for human elongation factor EF-1α
    421..468     +  CDS            nucleoplasmin NLS: bipartite nuclear localization signal from nucleoplasmin
    468..4569    +  CDS            dCas9 (fragment): catalytically dead mutant of the Cas9 endonuclease from the Streptococcus pyogenes Type II CRISPR/Cas system RNA-guided DNA-binding protein that lacks endonuclease activity due to the D10A mutation in the RuvC catalytic domain and the N863A mutation in the HNH catalytic domain
   4894..5292    +  CDS            BSD: blasticidin S deaminase; Aspergillus terreus BSD; confers resistance to blasticidin
   5293..5314    +  misc_feature   MCS (fragment): pBluescript multiple cloning site
   5317..5905    +  misc_feature   WPRE: woodchuck hepatitis virus posttranscriptional regulatory element
   5842..6423    +  CDS            nef (fragment): NEF_HV1H2 - Experimental evidence at protein level: Swiss-Prot protein existence level 1. Extracellular Nef protein targets CD4(+) T-lymphocytes for apoptosis by interacting with CXCR4 surface receptors. From Human immunodeficiency virus type 1 group M subtype B (isolate HXB2) (HIV-1).
   6430..6610    +  LTR            5' LTR (truncated): truncated 5' long terminal repeat (LTR) from HIV-1
   6642..6866    +  polyA_signal   bGH poly(A) signal: bovine growth hormone polyadenylation signal
   6870..6891    +  promoter       SV40 promoter (fragment): SV40 enhancer and early promoter
   6912..7340    +  rep_origin     f1 ori (sequence partly withheld): f1 bacteriophage origin of replication; arrow indicates direction of (+) strand synthesis
   7354..7683    +  promoter       SV40 promoter: SV40 enhancer and early promoter
   7731..7778    +  promoter       EM7 promoter: synthetic bacterial promoter&nbsp
   7797..8171    +  CDS            BleoR: antibiotic-binding protein; Sh ble from Streptoalloteichus hindustanus; confers resistance to bleomycin, phleomycin, and Zeocin™
   8181..8306    +  CDS            ble (fragment): BLE_KLEPN - Experimental evidence at protein level: Swiss-Prot protein existence level 1. Binding protein with a strong affinity to the bleomycin family of antibiotics. Binds to CL990; an antimitotic-antibiotic compound. From Klebsiella pneumoniae.
   8301..8422    +  polyA_signal   SV40 poly(A) signal: SV40 polyadenylation signal
   8493..8515    -  protein_bind   lac operator (fragment): The lac repressor binds to the lac operator to inhibit transcription in E. coli. This inhibition can be relieved by adding lactose or isopropyl-β-D-thiogalactopyranoside (IPTG). lac repressor encoded by lacI
   8519..8549    -  promoter       lac promoter: promoter for the E. coli lac operon
   8564..8585    -  protein_bind   CAP binding site: CAP binding activates transcription in the presence of cAMP. E. coli catabolite activator protein
   8598..8690    -  CDS            lacI (fragment): lac repressor; lacI; The lac repressor binds to the lac operator to inhibit transcription in E. coli. This inhibition can be relieved by adding lactose or isopropyl-β-D-thiogalactopyranoside (IPTG).
   8873..9461    -  rep_origin     ori: high-copy-number ColE1/pMB1/pBR322/pUC origin of replication
   9632..10492   -  CDS            AmpR: β-lactamase; bla; confers resistance to ampicillin, carbenicillin, and related antibiotics
  10493..10597   -  promoter       AmpR promoter: bla
  10656..10708   -  misc_feature   bom (fragment): basis of mobility region from pBR322
  10863..11242   +  enhancer       CMV enhancer: human cytomegalovirus immediate early enhancer
  11243..11442   +  promoter       CMV promoter: human cytomegalovirus (CMV) immediate early promoter
  11460..11640   +  LTR            5' LTR (truncated): truncated 5' long terminal repeat (LTR) from HIV-1
  11687..11812   +  misc_feature   HIV-1 Ψ: packaging signal of human immunodeficiency virus type 1
  11796..12159   +  CDS            HIV-1 gag (fragment): gag protein from human immunodeficiency virus 1; gag
  12305..12538   +  misc_feature   RRE: The Rev response element (RRE) of HIV-1 allows for Rev-dependent mRNA export from the nucleus to the cytoplasm.
  12915..13015   +  CDS            Rev (fragment): human immunodeficiency virus 1 (HIV-1) Rev protein; rev; enhances nuclear export of unspliced and incompletely spliced viral mRNAs
  13065..13182   +  misc_feature   cPPT/CTS: central polypurine tract and central termination sequence of HIV-1
  13232..13472   +  promoter       U6 promoter: RNA polymerase III promoter for human U6 snRNA
