[The description below was written by a language model from this plasmid's Addgene catalogue record and pLannotate feature annotations shown in this document.]
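Description:
lentiSAMv2 GLIS3 TSS-guide2 is a lentiviral CRISPR activation (CRISPRa) plasmid built on the lentiSAMv2 backbone, carrying a single guide RNA designed against the transcription start site region of human GLIS3. It is propagated in E. coli through a high-copy ColE1/pUC-type origin with ampicillin resistance, and also carries an f1 origin. The backbone additionally contains an SV40/EM7-driven bleomycin/Zeocin resistance cassette that lies outside the lentiviral transfer region. The viral elements are those of a third-generation-style HIV-1 transfer vector: a CMV enhancer/promoter fused to a truncated 5' LTR, the Ψ packaging signal with a partial gag sequence, the RRE for Rev-dependent export, cPPT/CTS, WPRE, and a truncated 3' LTR followed by a bGH polyadenylation signal.

Between the LTRs sit two expression units. A human U6 (Pol III) promoter drives the GLIS3-targeting guide in an S. pyogenes scaffold modified with two MS2 stem loops; these aptamers bind MS2 coat protein, allowing recruitment of MS2-fused activator domains that would have to be supplied from a separate construct. Downstream, the EF-1α core promoter drives an NLS-tagged, catalytically dead Cas9 (D10A/N863A), which according to the catalogue entry is fused to VP64 and linked by a 2A peptide to blasticidin S deaminase. The automated annotation does not label VP64 or the 2A, but an unannotated gap between dCas9 and BSD is consistent with them. Co-translation of the blasticidin marker lets transduced mammalian cells be selected. The construct is intended for transcriptional activation of endogenous GLIS3 in human cells, and was deposited with a study of pancreatic islet chromatin architecture and type 2 diabetes genetics.
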