Addgene plasmid #118189: lentiSAMv2 GLIS3 TSS-guide2
Purpose: CRISPR-mediated activation of GLIS3. Catalytically inactive Cas9 from S. pyogenes and VP64 with 2A-BlastR.
Depositing lab: Jorge Ferrer. Depositing organization: Imperial College London. Publication: Human pancreatic islet three-dimensional chromatin architecture provides insights into the genetics of type 2 diabetes. Miguel-Escalada I, Bonas-Guarch S, Cebola I, Ponsa-Cobas J, Mendieta-Esteban J, Atla G, Javierre BM, Rolando DMY, Farabella I, Morgan CC, Garcia-Hurtado J, Beucher A, Moran I, Pasquali L, Ramos-Rodriguez M, Appel EVR, Linneberg A, Gjesing AP, Witte DR, Pedersen O, Grarup N, Ravassard P, Torrents D, Mercader JM, Piemonti L, Berney T, de Koning EJP, Kerr-Conte J, Pattou F, Fedko IO, Groop L, Prokopenko I, Hansen T, Marti-Renom MA, Fraser P, Ferrer J. Nat Genet. 2019 Jun 28. pii: 10.1038/s41588-019-0457-0. doi: 10.1038/s41588-019-0457-0. PubMed 31253982.
Backbone
  Vector backbone: lentiSAMv2
  Backbone manufacturer: Feng Zhang (Addgene #75112)
  Vector type: Mammalian Expression, Lentiviral, CRISPR
  Selectable markers: Blasticidin
Growth in bacteria
  Bacterial resistance: Ampicillin, 100 μg/mL
  Growth temperature: 37°C
  Growth strain: Stbl3
  Copy number: High Copy
Gene/Insert
  Gene/Insert name: dCas9-VP64-2A-BlastR
  gRNA/shRNA sequence: ACTAGGCTGGCCAATTCGA
  Species: H. sapiens (human)
  Promoter: EF1a core and U6
  Cloning method: Restriction Enzyme; 5′ cloning site Unknown (destroyed during cloning); 3′ cloning site Unknown (destroyed during cloning)
  Sequencing primers: 5′ GATCCGCCACCATGGATGC
Terms and licenses: Academic/Nonprofit Terms; Industry Terms: Not Available to Industry
Depositor comments: Please visit https://www.biorxiv.org/content/early/2018/08/27/400291 for bioRxiv preprint.
How to cite: lentiSAMv2 GLIS3 TSS-guide2 was a gift from Jorge Ferrer (Addgene plasmid # 118189 ; http://n2t.net/addgene:118189 ; RRID:Addgene_118189)
