>Addgene plasmid #118189 | lentiSAMv2 GLIS3 TSS-guide2 | depositor partial sequence | sequence record 223281 | Guide RNA, MS2 stem loops, EF1a core promoter, NLS
NNNNNNNTTTTNAATTATNTTTTAAAATGGACTATCATATGCTTACCGTAACTTGAAAGTATTTCGATTT
CTTGGCTTTATATATCTTGTGGAAAGGACGAAACACCGCACTAGGCTGGCCAATTCGAGTTTTAGAGCTA
GGCCAACATGAGGATCACCCATGTCTGCAGGGCCTAGCAAGTTAAAATAAGGCTAGTCCGTTATCAACTT
GGCCAACATGAGGATCACCCATGTCTGCAGGGCCAAGTGGCACCGAGTCGGTGCTTTTTTTGGATCCTAG
GTCTTGAAAGGAGTGGGAATTGGCTCCGGTGCCCGTCAGTGGGCAGAGCGCACATCGCCCACAGTCCCCG
AGAAGTTGGGGGGAGGGGTCGGCAATTGATCCGGTGCCTAGAGAAGGTGGCGCGGGGTAAACTGGGAAAG
TGATGTCGTGTACTGGCTCCGCCTTTTTCCCGAGGGTGGGGGAGAACCGTATATAAGTGCAGTAGTCGCC
GTGAACGTTCTTTTTCGCAACGGGTTTGCCGCCAGAACACAGGCGTACGGCCACCATGAAAAGGCCGGCG
GCCACGAAAAAGGCCGGCCAGGCAAAAAAGAAAAAGGACAAGAAGTACAGCATCGGCCTGGCCATCGGCA
CCAACTCTGTGGGCTGGGCCGTGATCACCGACGAGTACAAGGTGCCCAGCAAGAAATTCAAGGTGCTGGG
CAACACCGACCGGCACAGCATCAAGAAGAACCTGATCGGAGCCCTGCTGTTCGACAGCGGCGAAACAGCC
GAGGCCACCCGGCTGAAGAGAACCGCCAGAAGAAGATACACCAGACGGAAGAACCGGATCTGCTATCTGC
AAGAGATCTTCAGCAACGAGATGGCCAAGGTGGACGACAGCTTCTTCCACAGACTGGAAGAGTCCTTCCT
GGTGGAAGAGGATAAGAAGCACGAGCGGCACCCCATCTTCGGCAACATCGTGGGACGAGGTGGCCTACCA
CGAGAAGTACCCCACCATCTACCACCTGAGAAAGAAACTGGTGGACAGCACCGACAAGGCCGACCTGCCG
GCTGATCTATCTGGGCCTGGGCCCACATNATCAAGTTCCGGGGGCCACTTTCCTGGATCGAGGGNCGACC
TGAACCTCCGACCAACANNNAACGGGGGAACAAGCTGTTNCTTCCAGNNGGGTGGCAGACCTANAACCAG
GCTGGTTCCAAGGAAAAACCCCCATCAAACGCCAGGCGGGCGGGGGAACCCCAAGGGCCATCCCTGTTTG
CCCAAAATGGAGACAAAAANAAAAGGGTTTGGGAAAAATCTTGAATNCCCCAGTTTGCCCCGGGGAAGAA
AAAAAAAAAAGGGCCCGTTTCCGGAAAANCTGGAATTGGCCCTGGAAAACCNGGGCCTGGAAACCCCCCA
ATTTTTCAGAAAAAAATTTNTNAATGGGG
